>Addgene plasmid #61499 | pERB215 | depositor full sequence | sequence record 112595 | pERB215 sequence 10892 bps
AAGCTTAATAAACACGGAAGGAGACAATACCGGAAGGAACCCGCGCTATGACGGCAATAAAAAGACAGAA
TAAAACGCACGGGTGTTGGGTCGTTTGTTCATAAACGCGGGGTTCGGTCCCAGGGCTGGCACTCTGTCGA
TACCCCACCGAGACCCCATTGGGGCCAATACGCCCGCGTTTCTTCCTTTTCCCCACCCCACCCCCCAAGT
TCGGGTGAAGGCCCAGGGCTCGCAGCCAACGTCGGGGCGGCAGGCCCTGCCATAGCCACTGGCCCCGTGG
GTTAGGGACGGGGTCCCCCATTCGAGAATAAATAACTTCGTATAAAGTATCCTATACGAAGTTATCACCA
TGACCGAGTACAAGCCCACGGTGCGCCTCGCCACCCGCGACGACGTCCCCCGGGCCGTACGCACCCTCGC
CGCCGCGTTCGCCGACTACCCCGCCACGCGCCACACCGTCGACCCGGACCGCCACATCGAGCGGGTCACC
GAGCTGCAAGAACTCTTCCTCACGCGCGTCGGGCTCGACATCGGCAAGGTGTGGGTCGCGGACGACGGCG
CCGCGGTGGCGGTCTGGACCACGCCGGAGAGCGTCGAAGCGGGGGCGGTGTTCGCCGAGATCGGCCCGCG
CATGGCCGAGTTGAGCGGTTCCCGGCTGGCCGCGCAGCAACAGATGGAAGGCCTCCTGGCGCCGCACCGG
CCCAAGGAGCCCGCGTGGTTCCTGGCCACCGTCGGCGTCTCGCCCGACCACCAGGGCAAGGGTCTGGGCA
GCGCCGTCGTGCTCCCCGGAGTGGAGGCGGCCGAGCGCGCCGGGGTGCCCGCCTTCCTGGAGACCTCCGC
GCCCCGCAACCTCCCCTTCTACGAGCGGCTCGGCTTCACCGTCACCGCCGACGTCGAGGTGCCCGAAGGA
CCGCGCACCTGGTGCATGACCCGCAAGCCCGGTGCCTGACGCCCGCCCCACGACCCGCAGCGCCCGACCG
AAAGGAGCGCACGACCCCATGGCTCCGACCGAAGCCGACCCGGGCGGCCCCGCCGACCCCGCACCCGCCC
CCGAGGCCCACCGACTCTAGAGCTCGCTGATCAGCCTCGACTGTGCCTTCTAGTTGCCAGCCATCTGTTG
TTTGCCCCTCCCCCGTGCCTTCCTTGACCCTGGAAGGTGCCACTCCCACTGTCCTTTCCTAATAAAATGA
GGAAATTGCATCGCATTGTCTGAGTAGGTGTCATTCTATTCTGGGGGGTGGGGTGGGGCAGGACAGCAAG
GGGGAGGATTGGGAAGACAATAGCACTAGTTATTAATAGTAATCAATTACGGGGTCATTAGTTCATAGCC
CATATATGGAGTTCCGCGTTACATAACTTACGGTAAATGGCCCGCCTGGCTGACCGCCCAACGACCCCCG
CCCATTGACGTCAATAATGACGTATGTTCCCATAGTAACGCCAATAGGGACTTTCCATTGACGTCAATGG
GTGGAGTATTTACGGTAAACTGCCCACTTGGCAGTACATCAAGTGTATCATATGCCAAGTACGCCCCCTA
TTGACGTCAATGACGGTAAATGGCCCGCCTGGCATTATGCCCAGTACATGACCTTATGGGACTTTCCTAC
TTGGCAGTACATCTACGTATTAGTCATCGCTATTACCATGGTCGAGGTGAGCCCCACGTTCTGCTTCACT
CTCCCCATCTCCCCCCCCTCCCCACCCCCAATTTTGTATTTATTTATTTTTTAATTATTTTGTGCAGCGA
TGGGGGCGGGGGGGGGGGGGGGGCGCGCGCCAGGCGGGGCGGGGCGGGGCGAGGGGCGGGGCGGGGCGAG
GCGGAGAGGTGCGGCGGCAGCCAATCAGAGCGGCGCGCTCCGAAAGTTTCCTTTTATGGCGAGGCGGCGG
CGGCGGCGGCCCTATAAAAAGCGAAGCGCGCGGCGGGCGGGAGTCGCTGCGCGCTGCCTTCGCCCCGTGC
CCCGCTCCGCCGCCGCCTCGCGCCGCCCGCCCCGGCTCTGACTGACCGCGTTACTCCCACAGGTGAGCGG
GCGGGACGGCCCTTCTCCTCCGGGCTGTAATTAGCGCTTGGTTTAATGACGGCTTGTTTCTTTTCTGTGG
CTGCGTGAAAGCCTTGAGGGGCTCCGGGAGGGCCCTTTGTGCGGGGGGAGCGGCTCGGGGGGTGCGTGCG
TGTGTGTGTGCGTGGGGAGCGCCGCGTGCGGCTCCGCGCTGCCCGGCGGCTGTGAGCGCTGCGGGCGCGG
CGCGGGGCTTTGTGCGCTCCGCAGTGTGCGCGAGGGGAGCGCGGCCGGGGGCGGTGCCCCGCGGTGCGGG
GGGGGCTGCGAGGGGAACAAAGGCTGCGTGCGGGGTGTGTGCGTGGGGGGGTGAGCAGGGGGTGTGGGCG
CGTCGGTCGGGCTGCAACCCCCCCTGCACCCCCCTCCCCGAGTTGCTGAGCACGGCCCGGCTTCGGGTGC
GGGGCTCCGTACGGGGCGTGGCGCGGGGCTCGCCGTGCCGGGCGGGGGGTGGCGGCAGGTGGGGGTGCCG
GGCGGGGCGGGGCCGCCTCGGGCCGGGGAGGGCTCGGGGGAGGGGCGCGGCGGCCCCCGGAGCGCCGGCG
GCTGTCGAGGCGCGGCGAGCCGCAGCCATTGCCTTTTATGGTAATCGTGCGAGAGGGCGCAGGGACTTCC
TTTGTCCCAAATCTGTGCGGAGCCGAAATCTGGGAGGCGCCGCCGCACCCCCTCTAGCGGGCGCGGGGCG
AAGCGGTGCGGCGCCGGCAGGAAGGAAATGGGCGGGGAGGGCCTTCGTGCGTCGCCGCGCCGCCGTCCCC
TTCTCCCTCTCCAGCCTCGGGGCTGTCCGCGGGGGGACGGCTGCCTTCGGGGGGGACGGGGCAGGGCGGG
GTTCGGCTTCTGGCGTGTGACCGGCGGCTCTAGAGCCTCTGCTAACCATGTTCATGCCTTCTTCTTTTTC
CTACAGCTCCTGGGCAACGTGCTGGTTATTGTGCTGTCTCATCATTTTGGCAAAGAATTGCTCGACCACC
GGCGCGCTGCAGTACGGCGCGCCACCATGGCAGAAATCGGTACTGGCTTTCCATTCGACCCCCATTATGT
GGAAGTCCTGGGCGAGCGCATGCACTACGTCGATGTTGGTCCGCGCGATGGCACCCCTGTGCTGTTCCTG
CACGGTAACCCGACCTCCTCCTACGTGTGGCGCAACATCATCCCGCATGTTGCACCGACCCATCGCTGCA
TTGCTCCAGACCTGATCGGTATGGGCAAATCCGACAAACCAGACCTGGGTTATTTCTTCGACGACCACGT
CCGCTTCATGGATGCCTTCATCGAAGCCCTGGGTCTGGAAGAGGTCGTCCTGGTCATTCACGACTGGGGC
TCCGCTCTGGGTTTCCACTGGGCCAAGCGCAATCCAGAGCGCGTCAAAGGTATTGCATTTATGGAGTTCA
TCCGCCCTATCCCGACCTGGGACGAATGGCCAGAATTTGCCCGCGAGACCTTCCAGGCCTTCCGCACCAC
CGACGTCGGCCGCAAGCTGATCATCGATCAGAACGTTTTTATCGAGGGTACGCTGCCGATGGGTGTCGTC
CGCCCGCTGACTGAAGTCGAGATGGACCATTACCGCGAGCCGTTCCTGAATCCTGTTGACCGCGAGCCAC
TGTGGCGCTTCCCAAACGAGCTGCCAATCGCCGGTGAGCCAGCGAACATCGTCGCGCTGGTCGAAGAATA
CATGGACTGGCTGCACCAGTCCCCTGTCCCGAAGCTGCTGTTCTGGGGCACCCCAGGCGTTCTGATCCCA
CCGGCCGAAGCCGCTCGCCTGGCCAAAAGCCTGCCTAACTGCAAGGCTGTGGACATCGGCCCGGGTCTGA
ATCTGCTGCAAGAAGACAACCCGGACCTGATCGGCAGCGAGATCGCGCGCTGGCTGTCGACGCTCGAGAT
TTCCGGTTACGTAGCCACCATGGTGAGCAAGGGCGAGGAGCTGTTCACCGGGGTGGTGCCCATCCTGGTC
GAGCTGGACGGCGACGTAAACGGCCACAAGTTCAGCGTGTCCGGCGAGGGCGAGGGCGATGCCACCTACG
GCAAGCTGACCCTGAAGTTCATCTGCACCACCGGCAAGCTGCCCGTGCCCTGGCCCACCCTCGTGACCAC
CCTGACCTACGGCGTGCAGTGCTTCAGCCGCTACCCCGACCACATGAAGCAGCACGACTTCTTCAAGTCC
GCCATGCCCGAAGGCTACGTCCAGGAGCGCACCATCTTCTTCAAGGACGACGGCAACTACAAGACCCGCG
CCGAGGTGAAGTTCGAGGGCGACACCCTGGTGAACCGCATCGAGCTGAAGGGCATCGACTTCAAGGAGGA
CGGCAACATCCTGGGGCACAAGCTGGAGTACAACTACAACAGCCACAACGTCTATATCATGGCCGACAAG
CAGAAGAACGGCATCAAGGTGAACTTCAAGATCCGCCACAACATCGAGGACGGCAGCGTGCAGCTCGCCG
ACCACTACCAGCAGAACACCCCCATCGGCGACGGCCCCGTGCTGCTGCCCGACAACCACTACCTGAGCAC
CCAGTCCGCCCTGAGCAAAGACCCCAACGAGAAGCGCGATCACATGGTCCTGCTGGAGTTCGTGACCGCC
GCCGGGATCACTCTCGGCATGGACGAGCTGTACAAGGGTGGTGAATCCGGTGATGCATCGCGAGCTCAAG
CTTCGAATTCAGGCCGGCCAACCATGGAAACTTTGTCTTTCCCCAGATATAATGTAGCTGAGATTGTGAT
TCATATTCGCAATAAGATCTTAACAGGAGCTGATGGTAAAAACCTCACCAAGAATGATCTTTATCCAAAT
CCAAAGCCTGAAGTCTTGCACATGATCTACATGAGAGCCTTACAAATAGTATATGGAATTCGACTGGAAC
ATTTTTACATGATGCCAGTGAACTCTGAAGTCATGTATCCACATTTAATGGAAGGCTTCTTACCATTCAG
CAATTTAGTTACTCATCTGGACTCATTTTTGCCTATCTGCCGGGTGAATGACTTTGAGACTGCTGATATT
CTATGTCCAAAAGCAAAACGGACAAGTCGGTTTTTAAGTGGCATTATCAACTTTATTCACTTCAGAGAAG
CATGCCGTGAAACGTATATGGAATTTCTTTGGCAATATAAATCCTCTGCGGACAAAATGCAACAGTTAAA
CGCCGCACACCAGGAGGCATTAATGAAACTGGAGAGACTTGATTCTGTTCCAGTTGAAGAGCAAGAAGAG
TTCAAGCAGCTTTCAGATGGTATTCAGGAGCTACAACAATCACTAAATCAGGATTTTCATCAAAAAACGA
TAGTGCTGCAAGAGGGAAATTCCCAAAAGAAGTCAAATATTTCAGAGAAAACCAAGCGTTTGAATGAACT
AAAATTGTTGGTGGTTTCTTTGAAAGAAATACAAGAGAGTTTGAAAACAAAAATTGTGGATTCTCCAGAG
AAGTTAAAGAATTATAAAGAAAAAATGAAAGATACGGTCCAGAAGCTTAAAAATGCCAGACAAGAAGTGG
TGGAGAAATATGAAATCTATGGAGACTCAGTTGACTGCCTGCCTTCATGTCAGTTGGAAGTGCAGTTATA
TCAAAAGAAAATACAGGACCTTTCAGATAATAGGGAAAAATTAGCCAGTATCTTAAAGGAGAGCCTGAAC
TTGGAGGACCAAATTGAGAGTGATGAGTCAGAACTGAAGAAATTGAAGACTGAAGAAAATTCGTTCAAAA
GACTGATGATTGTGAAGAAGGAAAAACTTGCCACAGCACAATTCAAAATAAATAAGAAGCATGAAGATGT
TAAGCAATACAAACGCACAGTAATTGAGGATTGCAATAAAGTTCAAGAAAAAAGAGGTGCTGTCTATGAA
CGAGTAACCACAATTAATCAAGAAATCCAAAAAATTAAACTTGGAATTCAACAACTAAAAGATGCTGCTG
AAAGGGAGAAACTGAAGTCCCAGGAAATATTTCTAAACTTGAAAACTGCTTTGGAGAAATACCACGACGG
TATTGAAAAGGCAGCAGAGGACTCCTATGCTAAGATAGATGAGAAGACAGCTGAACTGAAGAGGAAGATG
TTCAAAATGTCCGGATGACGATAAGCTTAAGGATCCGCCCCTCTCCCTCCCCCCCCCCTAACGTTACTGG
CCGAAGCCGCTTGGAATAAGGCCGGTGTGCGTTTGTCTATATGTTATTTTCCACCATATTGCCGTCTTTT
GGCAATGTGAGGGCCCGGAAACCTGGCCCTGTCTTCTTGACGAGCATTCCTAGGGGTCTTTCCCCTCTCG
CCAAAGGAATGCAAGGTCTGTTGAATGTCGTGAAGGAAGCAGTTCCTCTGGAAGCTTCTTGAAGACAAAC
AACGTCTGTAGCGACCCTTTGCAGGCAGCGGAACCCCCCACCTGGCGACAGGTGCCTCTGCGGCCAAAAG
CCACGTGTATAAGATACACCTGCAAAGGCGGCACAACCCCAGTGCCACGTTGTGAGTTGGATAGTTGTGG
AAAGAGTCAAATGGCTCTCCTCAAGCGTATTCAACAAGGGGCTGAAGGATGCCCAGAAGGTACCCCATTG
TATGGGATCTGATCTGGGGCCTCGGTACACATGCTTTACATGTGTTTAGTCGAGGTTAAAAAAACGTCTA
GGCCCCCCGAACCACGGGGACGTGGTTTTCCTTTGAAAAACACGATGATAATATGGTGAGCAAGGGCGAG
GAGGATAACATGGCCATCATCAAGGAGTTCATGCGCTTCAAGGTGCACATGGAGGGCTCCGTGAACGGCC
ACGAGTTCGAGATCGAGGGCGAGGGCGAGGGCCGCCCCTACGAGGGCACCCAGACCGCCAAGCTGAAGGT
GACCAAGGGTGGCCCCCTGCCCTTCGCCTGGGACATCCTGTCCCCTCAGTTCATGTACGGCTCCAAGGCC
TACGTGAAGCACCCCGCCGACATCCCCGACTACTTGAAGCTGTCCTTCCCCGAGGGCTTCAAGTGGGAGC
GCGTGATGAACTTCGAGGACGGCGGCGTGGTGACCGTGACCCAGGACTCCTCCCTGCAGGACGGCGAGTT
CATCTACAAGGTGAAGCTGCGCGGCACCAACTTCCCCTCCGACGGCCCCGTAATGCAGAAGAAGACCATG
GGCTGGGAGGCCTCCTCCGAGCGGATGTACCCCGAGGACGGCGCCCTGAAGGGCGAGATCAAGCAGAGGC
TGAAGCTGAAGGACGGCGGCCACTACGACGCTGAGGTCAAGACCACCTACAAGGCCAAGAAGCCCGTGCA
GCTGCCCGGCGCCTACAACGTCAACATCAAGTTGGACATCACCTCCCACAACGAGGACTACACCATCGTG
GAACAGTACGAACGCGCCGAGGGCCGCCACTCCACCGGCGGCATGGACGAGCTGTATAAGGCCGGCCTGG
AGTCTAGAATCAGTCTGATTGCGGCGTTAGCGGTAGATCGCGTTATCGGCATGGAAAACGCCATGCCGTG
GAACCTGCCTGCCGATCTCGCCTGGTTTAAACGCAACACCTTAAATAAACCCGTGATTATGGGCCGCCAT
ACCTGGGAATCAATCGGTCGTCCGTTGCCAGGACGCAAAAATATTATCCTCAGCAGTCAACCGGGTACGG
ACGATCGCGTAACGTGGGTGAAGTCGGTGGATGAAGCCATCGCGGCGTGTGGTGACGTACCAGAAATCAT
GGTGATTGGCGGCGGTCGCGTTTATGAACAGTTCTTGCCAAAAGCGCAAAAACTGTATCTGACGCATATC
GACGCAGAAGTGGAAGGCGACACCCATTTCCCGGATTACGAGCCGGATGACTGGGAATCGGTATTCAGCG
AATTCCACGATGCTGATGCGCAGAACTCTCACAGCTATTGCTTTGAGATTCTGGAGCGGCGGGAACAAAA
ACTCATCTCAGAAGAGGATCTTTAATTAAGCGCTCGAGGCGGCCGCAATTCACTCCTCAGGTGCAGGCTG
CCTATCAGAAGGTGGTGGCTGGTGTGGCCAATGCCCTGGCTCACAAATACCACTGAGATCTTTTTCCCTC
TGCCAAAAATTATGGGGACATCATGAAGCCCCTTGAGCATCTGACTTCTGGCTAATAAAGGAAATTTATT
TTCATTGCAATAGTGTGTTGGAATTTTTTGTGTCTCTCACTCGGAAGGACATATGGGAGGGCAAATCATT
TAAAACATCAGAATGAGTATTTGGTTTAGAGTTTGGCAACATATGCCATATGCTGGCTGCCATGAACAAA
GGTGGCTATAAAGAGGTCATCAGTATATGAAACAGCCCCCTGCTGTCCATTCCTTATTCCATAGAAAAGC
CTTGACTTGAGGTTAGATTTTTTTTATATTTTGTTTTGTGTTATTTTTTTCTTTAACATCCCTAAAATTT
TCCTTACATGTTTTACTAGCCAGATTTTTCCTCCTCTCCTGACTACTCCCAGTCATAGCTGTCCCTCTTC
TCTTATGAAGATCCCTCGACCTGAGCGTCGAGCTAGCATATGGATCCATATAACTTCGTATAATGTATGC
TATACGAAGTTATTACGATACCGTCAACTTGTTTATTGCAGCTTATAATGGTTACAAATAAAGCAATAGC
ATCACAAATTTCACAAATAAAGCATTTTTTTCACTGCATTCTAGTTGTGGTTTGTCCAAACTCATCAATG
TATCTTAGGTACCCAGCTTTTGTTCCCTTTAGTGAGGGTTAATTGCGCGCTTGGCGTAATCATGGTCATA
GCTGTTTCCTGTGTGAAATTGTTATCCGCTCACAATTCCACACAACATACGAGCCGGAAGCATAAAGTGT
AAAGCCTGGGGTGCCTAATGAGTGAGCTAACTCACATTAATTGCGTTGCGCTCACTGCCCGCTTTCCAGT
CGGGAAACCTGTCGTGCCAGCTGCATTAATGAATCGGCCAACGCGCGGGGAGAGGCGGTTTGCGTATTGG
GCGCTCTTCCGCTTCCTCGCTCACTGACTCGCTGCGCTCGGTCGTTCGGCTGCGGCGAGCGGTATCAGCT
CACTCAAAGGCGGTAATACGGTTATCCACAGAATCAGGGGATAACGCAGGAAAGAACATGTGAGCAAAAG
GCCAGCAAAAGGCCAGGAACCGTAAAAAGGCCGCGTTGCTGGCGTTTTTCCATAGGCTCCGCCCCCCTGA
CGAGCATCACAAAAATCGACGCTCAAGTCAGAGGTGGCGAAACCCGACAGGACTATAAAGATACCAGGCG
TTTCCCCCTGGAAGCTCCCTCGTGCGCTCTCCTGTTCCGACCCTGCCGCTTACCGGATACCTGTCCGCCT
TTCTCCCTTCGGGAAGCGTGGCGCTTTCTCATAGCTCACGCTGTAGGTATCTCAGTTCGGTGTAGGTCGT
TCGCTCCAAGCTGGGCTGTGTGCACGAACCCCCCGTTCAGCCCGACCGCTGCGCCTTATCCGGTAACTAT
CGTCTTGAGTCCAACCCGGTAAGACACGACTTATCGCCACTGGCAGCAGCCACTGGTAACAGGATTAGCA
GAGCGAGGTATGTAGGCGGTGCTACAGAGTTCTTGAAGTGGTGGCCTAACTACGGCTACACTAGAAGAAC
AGTATTTGGTATCTGCGCTCTGCTGAAGCCAGTTACCTTCGGAAAAAGAGTTGGTAGCTCTTGATCCGGC
AAACAAACCACCGCTGGTAGCGGTGGTTTTTTTGTTTGCAAGCAGCAGATTACGCGCAGAAAAAAAGGAT
CTCAAGAAGATCCTTTGATCTTTTCTACGGGGTCTGACGCTCAGTGGAACGAAAACTCACGTTAAGGGAT
TTTGGTCATGAGATTATCAAAAAGGATCTTCACCTAGATCCTTTTAAATTAAAAATGAAGTTTTAAATCA
ATCTAAAGTATATATGAGTAAACTTGGTCTGACAGTTACCAATGCTTAATCAGTGAGGCACCTATCTCAG
CGATCTGTCTATTTCGTTCATCCATAGTTGCCTGACTCCCCGTCGTGTAGATAACTACGATACGGGAGGG
CTTACCATCTGGCCCCAGTGCTGCAATGATACCGCGAGACCCACGCTCACCGGCTCCAGATTTATCAGCA
ATAAACCAGCCAGCCGGAAGGGCCGAGCGCAGAAGTGGTCCTGCAACTTTATCCGCCTCCATCCAGTCTA
TTAATTGTTGCCGGGAAGCTAGAGTAAGTAGTTCGCCAGTTAATAGTTTGCGCAACGTTGTTGCCATTGC
TACAGGCATCGTGGTGTCACGCTCGTCGTTTGGTATGGCTTCATTCAGCTCCGGTTCCCAACGATCAAGG
CGAGTTACATGATCCCCCATGTTGTGCAAAAAAGCGGTTAGCTCCTTCGGTCCTCCGATCGTTGTCAGAA
GTAAGTTGGCCGCAGTGTTATCACTCATGGTTATGGCAGCACTGCATAATTCTCTTACTGTCATGCCATC
CGTAAGATGCTTTTCTGTGACTGGTGAGTACTCAACCAAGTCATTCTGAGAATAGTGTATGCGGCGACCG
AGTTGCTCTTGCCCGGCGTCAATACGGGATAATACCGCGCCACATAGCAGAACTTTAAAAGTGCTCATCA
TTGGAAAACGTTCTTCGGGGCGAAAACTCTCAAGGATCTTACCGCTGTTGAGATCCAGTTCGATGTAACC
CACTCGTGCACCCAACTGATCTTCAGCATCTTTTACTTTCACCAGCGTTTCTGGGTGAGCAAAAACAGGA
AGGCAAAATGCCGCAAAAAAGGGAATAAGGGCGACACGGAAATGTTGAATACTCATACTCTTCCTTTTTC
AATATTATTGAAGCATTTATCAGGGTTATTGTCTCATGAGCGGATACATATTTGAATGTATTTAGAAAAA
TAAACAAATAGGGGTTCCGCGCACATTTCCCCGAAAAGTGCC
Features (pLannotate 1.2.2; 27 found; start..end, strand, type, name):
     52..100     +  polyA_signal   HSV TK poly(A) signal: herpes simplex virus thymidine kinase polyadenylation signal (Cole and Stacy, 1985)
    312..345     -  protein_bind   lox2272: Cre-mediated recombination occurs in the 8-bp core sequence (GGATACTT). lox2272 sites are compatible with each other, but incompatible with loxP or loxN sites (Lee and Saito, 1988). Cre recombinase
    350..949     +  CDS            PuroR: puromycin N-acetyltransferase; pac from Streptomyces alboniger; confers resistance to puromycin
    999..1064    +  CDS            dmpM (fragment): DMPM_STRAD - Protein inferred from homology: Swiss-Prot protein existence level 3. From Streptomyces alboniger.
   1091..1202    +  polyA_signal   bGH poly(A) signal: bovine growth hormone polyadenylation signal
   1347..1650    +  enhancer       CMV enhancer: human cytomegalovirus immediate early enhancer
   1652..1929    +  promoter       chicken β-actin promoter: No description available
   1930..2946    +  intron         chimeric intron: chimera between introns from chicken β-actin and rabbit β-globin
   3037..3926    +  CDS            HaloTag® (fragment): modified bacterial dehalogenase that forms covalent bonds with chloroalkane derivatives
   3940..4656    +  CDS            EGFP: EGFP is a basic (constitutively fluorescent) green fluorescent protein published in 1996, derived from Aequorea victoria. It is reported to be a rapidly-maturing weak dimer with moderate acid sensitivity.
   4681..4700    +  misc_feature   MCS (fragment): multiple cloning site
   4714..6102    +  CDS            NUF2: NUF2_HUMAN - Also known as CDCA1, NUF2R. Experimental evidence at protein level: Swiss-Prot protein existence level 1. Acts as a component of the essential kinetochore-associated NDC80 complex, which is required for chromosome segregation and spindle checkpoint activity (PubMed:12438418, PubMed:14654001, PubMed:15062103, PubMed:15235793, PubMed:15239953, PubMed:15548592, PubMed:17535814). Required for kinetochore integrity and the organization of stable microtubule binding sites in the outer plate of the kinetochore (PubMed:15548592). The NDC80 complex synergistically enhances the affinity of
   6128..6706    +  misc_feature   IRES2: internal ribosome entry site (IRES) of the encephalomyocarditis virus (EMCV)
   6703..7410    +  CDS            mCherry: mCherry is a basic (constitutively fluorescent) red fluorescent protein published in 2004, derived from Discosoma sp.. It is reported to be a very rapidly-maturing monomer with low acid sensitivity.
   7429..7902    +  CDS            ecDHFR: E. coli dihydrofolate reductase; folA
   7956..8033    +  CDS            HBB (fragment): HBB_PONPY - Experimental evidence at transcript level: Swiss-Prot protein existence level 2. Involved in oxygen transport from the lung to the various peripheral tissues. From Pongo pygmaeus (Bornean orangutan).
   8104..8159    +  polyA_signal   β-globin poly(A) signal: rabbit β-globin polyadenylation signal (Gil and Proudfoot, 1987)
   8520..8553    -  protein_bind   loxP: Cre-mediated recombination occurs in the 8-bp core sequence (GCATACAT). Cre recombinase
   8566..8687    +  polyA_signal   SV40 poly(A) signal: SV40 polyadenylation signal
   8706..8724    -  promoter       T3 promoter: promoter for bacteriophage T3 RNA polymerase
   8767..8789    -  protein_bind   lac operator (fragment): The lac repressor binds to the lac operator to inhibit transcription in E. coli. This inhibition can be relieved by adding lactose or isopropyl-β-D-thiogalactopyranoside (IPTG). lac repressor encoded by lacI
   8793..8823    -  promoter       lac promoter: promoter for the E. coli lac operon
   8838..8859    -  protein_bind   CAP binding site: CAP binding activates transcription in the presence of cAMP. E. coli catabolite activator protein
   8872..8964    -  CDS            lacI (fragment): lac repressor; lacI; The lac repressor binds to the lac operator to inhibit transcription in E. coli. This inhibition can be relieved by adding lactose or isopropyl-β-D-thiogalactopyranoside (IPTG).
   9147..9735    -  rep_origin     ori: high-copy-number ColE1/pMB1/pBR322/pUC origin of replication
   9906..10766   -  CDS            AmpR: β-lactamase; bla; confers resistance to ampicillin, carbenicillin, and related antibiotics
  10767..10871   -  promoter       AmpR promoter: bla
