[The description below was written by a language model from this plasmid's Addgene catalogue record and pLannotate feature annotations shown in this document.]
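Description:
pERB215 is a mammalian expression plasmid of about 10.9 kb built on the pEM791 backbone. It is propagated in E. coli through a high-copy ColE1/pUC-type origin with ampicillin selection (AmpR under its own bla promoter). The mammalian cargo lies between a lox2272 site and a loxP site. Because these two sites are mutually incompatible, the arrangement is consistent with Cre recombinase-mediated cassette exchange into a matching genomic acceptor locus, although the record does not state this use explicitly. Immediately downstream of the lox2272 site is a puromycin N-acetyltransferase coding sequence followed by a bGH poly(A) signal. No promoter is annotated directly upstream of it, so puromycin resistance may depend on a promoter supplied at the integration site.

The expression unit is driven constitutively by a CAG-type promoter, made up of the CMV enhancer, the chicken β-actin promoter and a chimeric intron. It produces a single bicistronic transcript that ends at a rabbit β-globin poly(A) signal. The first cistron encodes HaloTag fused to EGFP and human NUF2, a component of the kinetochore-associated NDC80 complex, which places a green, HaloTag-bearing anchor at kinetochores. An EMCV IRES then directs translation of mCherry fused to E. coli dihydrofolate reductase, a red, freely diffusing partner. HaloTag binds chloroalkane ligands covalently, and the DHFR domain supplies the second ligand-binding module. Together with the associated work on a photocaged chemical dimerizer, this indicates that the plasmid provides both halves of a light-inducible dimerization system. In that system, mCherry-DHFR can be recruited to Nuf2-marked kinetochores in living cells, and the recruitment can be followed by two-colour fluorescence imaging.
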