Addgene plasmid #61499: pERB215
Purpose: Const. Halotag-GFP-Nuf2 + mCherry-DHFR
Depositing lab: David Chenoweth & Michael Lampson. Depositing organization: University of Pennsylvania. Publication: Localized light-induced protein dimerization in living cells using a photocaged dimerizer. Ballister ER, Aonbangkhen C, Mayo AM, Lampson MA, Chenoweth DM. Nat Commun. 2014 Nov 17;5:5475. doi: 10.1038/ncomms6475. PubMed 25400104.
Backbone
  Vector backbone: pEM791
  Backbone manufacturer: Dr. Eugene Makeyev
  Vector type: Mammalian Expression
  Selectable markers: Puromycin
Growth in bacteria
  Bacterial resistance: Ampicillin, 100 μg/mL
  Growth temperature: 37°C
  Growth strain: DH5alpha
  Copy number: High Copy
Gene/Insert 1
  Gene/Insert name: HaloTag-GFP-Nuf2
  Species: H. sapiens (human)
  Tag / fusion protein: HaloTag (N terminal on insert)
Gene/Insert 2
  Gene/Insert name: mCherry-DHFR
  Tag / fusion protein: mCherry (N terminal on insert)
Terms and licenses: Academic/Nonprofit Terms; Industry Terms: Not Available to Industry
How to cite: pERB215 was a gift from David Chenoweth & Michael Lampson (Addgene plasmid # 61499 ; http://n2t.net/addgene:61499 ; RRID:Addgene_61499)
