>Addgene plasmid #61499 | pERB215 | addgene partial sequence | sequence record 102063 | EGFP-N 5'-CGTCGCCGTCCAGCTCGACCAG-3'
GCTCACCATGGTGGCTACGTAACCGGAAATCTCGAGCGTCGACAGCCAGCGCGCGATCTCGCTGCCGATC
AGGTCCGGGTTGTCTTCTTGCAGCAGATTCAGACCCGGGCCGATGTCCACAGCCTTGCAGTTAGGCAGGC
TTTTGGCCAGGCGAGCGGCTTCGGCCGGTGGGATCAGAACGCCTGGGGTGCCCCAGAACAGCAGCTTCGG
GACAGGGGACTGGTGCAGCCAGTCCATGTATTCTTCGACCAGCGCGACGATGTTCGCTGGCTCACCGGCG
ATTGGCAGCTCGTTTGGGAAGCGCCACAGTGGCTCGCGGTCAACAGGATTCAGGAACGGCTCGCGGTAAT
GGTCCATCTCGACTTCAGTCAGCGGGCGGACGACACCCATCGGCAGCGTACCCTCGATAAAAACGTTCTG
ATCGATGATCAGCTTGCGGCCGACGTCGGTGGTGCGGAAGGCCTGGAAGGTCTCGCGGGCAAATTCTGGC
CATTCGTCCCAGGTCGGGATAGGGCGGATGAACTCCATAAATGCAATACCTTTGACGCGCTCTGGATTGC
GCTTGGCCCAGTGGAAACCCAGAGCGGAGCCCCAGTCGTGAATGACCAGGACGACCTCTTCCAGACCCAG
GGCTTCGATGAAGGCATCCATGAAGCGGACGTGGTCGTCGAAGAAATAACCCAGGTCTGGTTTGTCGGAT
TTGCCCATACCGATCAGGTCTGGAGCAATGCAGCGATGGGTCGGTGCAACATGCGGGATGATGTTGCGCC
ACACGTA
