>Addgene plasmid #61499 | pERB215 | addgene partial sequence | sequence record 102064 | EGFP-C 5'-CATGGTCCTGCTGGAGTTCGTG-3'
TGGTGAATCCGGTGATGCATCGCGAGCTCAAGCTTCGAATTCAGGCCGGCCAACCATGGAAACTTTGTCT
TTCCCCAGATATAATGTAGCTGAGATTGTGATTCATATTCGCAATAAGATCTTAACAGGAGCTGATGGTA
AAAACCTCACCAAGAATGATCTTTATCCAAATCCAAAGCCTGAAGTCTTGCACATGATCTACATGAGAGC
CTTACAAATAGTATATGGAATTCGACTGGAACATTTTTACATGATGCCAGTGAACTCTGAAGTCATGTAT
CCACATTTAATGGAAGGCTTCTTACCATTCAGCAATTTAGTTACTCATCTGGACTCATTTTTGCCTATCT
GCCGGGTGAATGACTTTGAGACTGCTGATATTCTATGTCCAAAAGCAAAACGGACAAGTCGGTTTTTAAG
TGGCATTATCAACTTTATTCACTTCAGAGAAGCATGCCGTGAAACGTATATGGAATTTCTTTGGCAATAT
AAATCCTCTGCGGACAAAATGCAACAGTTAAACGCCGCACACCAGGAGGCATTAATGAAACTGGAGAGAC
TTGATTCTGTTCCAGTTGAAGAGCAAGAAGAGTTCAAGCAGCTTTCAGATGGTATTCAGGAGCTACAACA
ATCACTAAATCAGGATTTTCATCAAAAAACGATAGTGCTGCAAGAGGGAAATTCCCAAAAGAAGTCAAAT
ATTTCAGAG
