>Addgene plasmid #61499 | pERB215 | addgene partial sequence | sequence record 104918 | mCherry-F 5'-ccccgtaatgcagaagaaga-3'
CGAGATCAAGCAGAGGCTGAAGCTGAAGGACGGCGGCCACTACGACGCTGAGGTCAAGACCACCTACAAG
GCCAAGAAGCCCGTGCAGCTGCCCGGCGCCTACAACGTCAACATCAAGTTGGACATCACCTCCCACAACG
AGGACTACACCATCGTGGAACAGTACGAACGCGCCGAGGGCCGCCACTCCACCGGCGGCATGGACGAGCT
GTATAAGGCCGGCCTGGAGTCTAGAATCAGTCTGATTGCGGCGTTAGCGGTAGATCGCGTTATCGGCATG
GAAAACGCCATGCCGTGGAACCTGCCTGCCGATCTCGCCTGGTTTAAACGCAACACCTTAAATAAACCCG
TGATTATGGGCCGCCATACCTGGGAATCAATCGGTCGTCCGTTGCCAGGACGCAAAAATATTATCCTCAG
CAGTCAACCGGGTACGGACGATCGCGTAACGTGGGTGAAGTCGGTGGATGAAGCCATCGCGGCGTGTGGT
GACGTACCAGAAATCATGGTGATTGGCGGCGGTCGCGTTTATGAACAGTTCTTGCCAAAAGCGCAAAAAC
TGTATCTGACGCATATCGACGCAGAAGTGGAAGGCGACACCCATTTCCCGGATTACGAGCCGGATGACTG
GGAATCGGTATTCAGCGAATTCCACGATGCTGATGCGCAGAACTCTCACAGCTATTGCTTTGAGATTCTG
GAGCGGC
