>Addgene plasmid #61499 | pERB215 | addgene partial sequence | sequence record 104919 | rb_glob_PA_term-R 5'-CCCATATGTCCTTCCGAGTG-3'
TTTCCTTTATTAGCCAGAAGTCAGATGCTCAAGGGGCTTCATGATGTCCCCATAATTTTTGGCAGAGGGA
AAAAGATCTCAGTGGTATTTGTGAGCCAGGGCATTGGCCACACCAGCCACCACCTTCTGATAGGCAGCCT
GCACCTGAGGAGTGAATTGCGGCCGCCTCGAGCGCTTAATTAAAGATCCTCTTCTGAGATGAGTTTTTGT
TCCCGCCGCTCCAGAATCTCAAAGCAATAGCTGTGAGAGTTCTGCGCATCAGCATCGTGGAATTCGCTGA
ATACCGATTCCCAGTCATCCGGCTCGTAATCCGGGAAATGGGTGTCGCCTTCCACTTCTGCGTCGATATG
CGTCAGATACAGTTTTTGCGCTTTTGGCAAGAACTGTTCATAAACGCGACCGCCGCCAATCACCATGATT
TCTGGTACGTCACCACACGCCGCGATGGCTTCATCCACCGACTTCACCCACGTTACGCGATCGTCCGTAC
CCGGTTGACTGCTGAGGATAATATTTTTGCGTCCTGGCAACGGACGACCGATTGATTCCCAGGTATGGCG
GCCCATAATCACGGGTTTATTTAAGGTGTTGCGTTTAAACCAGGCGAGATCGGCAGGCAGGTTCCACGGC
ATGGCGTTTTCCATGCCGATAACGCGATCTACCGCTAACGCCGCAATCAGACTGATTCTAGACTCCAGGC
CGGCCTTATACAGCTCGTCCATGCCGCCGGTGGAGT
